>Addgene plasmid #192347 | tet pLKO.1-shCLTC v1 puro | addgene full sequence | sequence record 375795 | Addgene NGS Result
TTGGGGTTGCGCCTTTTCCAAGGCAGCCCTGGGTTTGCGCAGGGACGCGGCTGCTCTGGGCGTGGTTCCG
GGAAACGCAGCGGCGCCGACCCTGGGTCTCGCACATTCTTCACGTCCGTTCGCAGCGTCACCCGGATCTT
CGCCGCTACCCTTGTGGGCCCCCCGGCGACGCTTCCTGCTCCGCCCCTAAGTCGGGAAGGTTCCTTGCGG
TTCGCGGCGTGCCGGACGTGACAAACGGAAGCCGCACGTCTCACTAGTACCCTCGCAGACGGACAGCGCC
AGGGAGCAATGGCAGCGCGCCGACCGCGATGGGCTGTGGCCAATAGCGGCTGCTCAGCAGGGCGCGCCGA
GAGCAGCGGCCGGGAAGGGGCGGTGCGGGAGGCGGGGTGTGGGGCGGTAGTGTGGGCCCTGTTCCTGCCC
GCGCGGTGTTCCGCATTCTGCAAGCCTCCGGAGCGCACGTCGGCAGTCGGCTCCCTCGTTGACCGAATCA
CCGACCTCTCTCCCCAGGGGGATCTGTGAGTTTGGGGACCCTTGATTGTTCTTTCTTTTTCGCTATTGTA
AAATTCATGTTATATGGAGGGGGCAAAGTTTTCAGGGTGTTGTTTAGAATGGGAAGATGTCCCTTGTATC
ACCATGGACCCTCATGATAATTTTGTTTCTTTCACTTTCTACTCTGTTGACAACCATTGTCTCCTCTTAT
TTTCTTTTCATTTTCTGTAACTTTTTCGTTAAACTTTAGCTTGCATTTGTAACGAATTTTTAAATTCACT
TTTGTTTATTTGTCAGATTGTAAGTACTTTCTCTAATCACTTTTTTTTCAAGGCAATCAGGGTATATTAT
ATTGTACTTCAGCACAGTTTTAGAGAACAATTGTTATAATTAAATGATAAGGTAGAATATTTCTGCATAT
AAATTCTGGCTGGCGTGGAAATATTCTTATTGGTAGAAACAACTACATCCTGGTCATCATCCTGCCTTTC
TCTTTATGGTTACAATGATATACACTGTTTGAGATGAGGATAAAATACTCTGAGTCCAAACCGGGCCCCT
CTGCTAACCATGTTCATGCCTTCTTCTTTTTCCTACAGCTCCTGGGCAACGTGCTGGTTATTGTGCTGTC
TCATCATTTTGGCAAAGAATTGTAATACGACTCACTATAGGGCGAATTGATATGTCTAGATTAGATAAAA
GTAAAGTGATTAACAGCGCATTAGAGCTGCTTAATGAGGTCGGAATCGAAGGTTTAACAACCCGTAAACT
CGCCCAGAAGCTAGGTGTAGAGCAGCCTACATTGTATTGGCATGTAAAAAATAAGCGGGCTTTGCTCGAC
GCCTTAGCCATTGAGATGTTAGATAGGCACCATACTCACTTTTGCCCTTTAGAAGGGGAAAGCTGGCAAG
ATTTTTTACGTAATAACGCTAAAAGTTTTAGATGTGCTTTACTAAGTCATCGCGATGGAGCAAAAGTACA
TTTAGGTACACGGCCTACAGAAAAACAGTATGAAACTCTCGAAAATCAATTAGCCTTTTTATGCCAACAA
GGTTTTTCACTAGAGAATGCATTATATGCACTCAGCGCTGTGGGGCATTTTACTTTAGGTTGCGTATTGG
AAGATCAAGAGCATCAAGTCGCTAAAGAAGAAAGGGAAACACCTACTACTGATAGTATGCCGCCATTATT
ACGACAAGCTATCGAATTATTTGATCACCAAGGTGCAGAGCCAGCCTTCTTATTCGGCCTTGAATTGATC
ATATGCGGATTAGAAAAACAACTTAAATGTGAAAGTGGGTCCGCGTACAGCGGCTCCCGGGAGTTCTAGG
GATCTGCCCCTCTCCCTCCCCCCCCCCTAACGTTACTGGCCGAAGCCGCTTGGAATAAGGCCGGTGTGCG
TTTGTCTATATGTTATTTTCCACCATATTGCCGTCTTTTGGCAATGTGAGGGCCCGGAAACCTGGCCCTG
TCTTCTTGACGAGCATTCCTAGGGGTCTTTCCCCTCTCGCCAAAGGAATGCAAGGTCTGTTGAATGTCGT
GAAGGAAGCAGTTCCTCTGGAAGCTTCTTGAAGACAAACAACGTCTGTAGCGACCCTTTGCAGGCAGCGG
AACCCCCCACCTGGCGACAGGTGCCTCTGCGGCCAAAAGCCACGTGTATAAGATACACCTGCAAAGGCGG
CACAACCCCAGTGCCACGTTGTGAGTTGGATAGTTGTGGAAAGAGTCAAATGGCTCTCCTCAAGCGTATT
CAACAAGGGGCTGAAGGATGCCCAGAAGGTACCCCATTGTATGGGATCTGATCTGGGGCCTCGGTGCACA
TGCTTTACATGTGTTTAGTCGAGGTTAAAAAAACGTCTAGGCCCCCCGAACCACGGGGACGTGGTTTTCC
TTTGAAAAACACGATGATAAGGATCCACCGGAGCTTACCATGACCGAGTACAAGCCCACGGTGCGCCTCG
CCACCCGCGACGACGTCCCCAGGGCCGTACGCACCCTCGCCGCCGCGTTCGCCGACTACCCCGCCACGCG
CCACACCGTCGATCCGGACCGCCACATCGAGCGGGTCACCGAGCTGCAAGAACTCTTCCTCACGCGCGTC
GGGCTCGACATCGGCAAGGTGTGGGTCGCGGACGACGGCGCCGCGGTGGCGGTCTGGACCACGCCGGAGA
GCGTCGAAGCGGGGGCGGTGTTCGCCGAGATCGGCCCGCGCATGGCCGAGTTGAGCGGTTCCCGGCTGGC
CGCGCAGCAACAGATGGAAGGCCTCCTGGCGCCGCACCGGCCCAAGGAGCCCGCGTGGTTCCTGGCCACC
GTCGGCGTCTCGCCCGACCACCAGGGCAAGGGTCTGGGCAGCGCCGTCGTGCTCCCCGGAGTGGAGGCGG
CCGAGCGCGCCGGGGTGCCCGCCTTCCTGGAGACCTCCGCGCCCCGCAACCTCCCCTTCTACGAGCGGCT
CGGCTTCACCGTCACCGCCGACGTCGAGGTGCCCGAAGGACCGCGCACCTGGTGCATGACCCGCAAGCCC
GGTGCCTGACGCCCGCCCCACGACCCGCAGCGCCCGACCGAAAGGAGCGCACGACCCCATGCATCGGTAC
CTTTAAGACCAATGACTTACAAGGCAGCTGTAGATCTTAGCCACTTTTTAAAAGAAAAGGGGGGACTGGA
AGGGCTAATTCACTCCCAACGAAGACAAGATCTGCTTTTTGCTTGTACTGGGTCTCTCTGGTTAGACCAG
ATCTGAGCCTGGGAGCTCTCTGGCTAACTAGGGAACCCACTGCTTAAGCCTCAATAAAGCTTGCCTTGAG
TGCTTCAAGTAGTGTGTGCCCGTCTGTTGTGTGACTCTGGTAACTAGAGATCCCTCAGACCCTTTTAGTC
AGTGTGGAAAATCTCTAGCAGTAGTAGTTCATGTCATCTTATTATTCAGTATTTATAACTTGCAAAGAAA
TGAATATCAGAGAGTGAGAGGAACTTGTTTATTGCAGCTTATAATGGTTACAAATAAAGCAATAGCATCA
CAAATTTCACAAATAAAGCATTTTTTTCACTGCATTCTAGTTGTGGTTTGTCCAAACTCATCAATGTATC
TTATCATGTCTGGCTCTAGCTATCCCGCCCCTAACTCCGCCCATCCCGCCCCTAACTCCGCCCAGTTCCG
CCCATTCTCCGCCCCATGGCTGACTAATTTTTTTTATTTATGCAGAGGCCGAGGCCGCCTCGGCCTCTGA
GCTATTCCAGAAGTAGTGAGGAGGCTTTTTTGGAGGCCTAGGGACGTACCCAATTCGCCCTATAGTGAGT
CGTATTACGCGCGCTCACTGGCCGTCGTTTTACAACGTCGTGACTGGGAAAACCCTGGCGTTACCCAACT
TAATCGCCTTGCAGCACATCCCCCTTTCGCCAGCTGGCGTAATAGCGAAGAGGCCCGCACCGATCGCCCT
TCCCAACAGTTGCGCAGCCTGAATGGCGAATGGG
[124 nt withheld, positions 3955-4078]
C
[91 nt withheld, positions 4080-4170]
A
[49 nt withheld, positions 4172-4220]
CCTTTGACGTTGGAGTCCACGTTCTTT
[37 nt withheld, positions 4248-4284]
ACCCTATCTCGGTCTATTCTTTTGATTTATAAGGGATTTTGCCGATTTCGGCCTATTGGTTAAAAAATGA
GCTGATTTAACAAAAATTTAACGCGAATTTTAACAAAATATTAACGCTTACAATTTAGGTGGCACTTTTC
GGGGAAATGTGCGCGGAACCCCTATTTGTTTATTTTTCTAAATACATTCAAATATGTATCCGCTCATGAG
ACAATAACCCTGATAAATGCTTCAATAATATTGAAAAAGGAAGAGTATGAGTATTCAACATTTCCGTGTC
GCCCTTATTCCCTTTTTTGCGGCATTTTGCCTTCCTGTTTTTGCTCACCCAGAAACGCTGGTGAAAGTAA
AAGATGCTGAAGATCAGTTGGGTGCACGAGTGGGTTACATCGAACTGGATCTCAACAGCGGTAAGATCCT
TGAGAGTTTTCGCCCCGAAGAACGTTTTCCAATGATGAGCACTTTTAAAGTTCTGCTATGTGGCGCGGTA
TTATCCCGTATTGACGCCGGGCAAGAGCAACTCGGTCGCCGCATACACTATTCTCAGAATGACTTGGTTG
AGTACTCACCAGTCACAGAAAAGCATCTTACGGATGGCATGACAGTAAGAGAATTATGCAGTGCTGCCAT
AACCATGAGTGATAACACTGCGGCCAACTTACTTCTGACAACGATCGGAGGACCGAAGGAGCTAACCGCT
TTTTTGCACAACATGGGGGATCATGTAACTCGCCTTGATCGTTGGGAACCGGAGCTGAATGAAGCCATAC
CAAACGACGAGCGTGACACCACGATGCCTGTAGCAATGGCAACAACGTTGCGCAAACTATTAACTGGCGA
ACTACTTACTCTAGCTTCCCGGCAACAATTAATAGACTGGATGGAGGCGGATAAAGTTGCAGGACCACTT
CTGCGCTCGGCCCTTCCGGCTGGCTGGTTTATTGCTGATAAATCTGGAGCCGGTGAGCGTGGGTCTCGCG
GTATCATTGCAGCACTGGGGCCAGATGGTAAGCCCTCCCGTATCGTAGTTATCTACACGACGGGGAGTCA
GGCAACTATGGATGAACGAAATAGACAGATCGCTGAGATAGGTGCCTCACTGATTAAGCATTGGTAACTG
TCAGACCAAGTTTACTCATATATACTTTAGATTGATTTAAAACTTCATTTTTAATTTAAAAGGATCTAGG
TGAAGATCCTTTTTGATAATCTCATGACCAAAATCCCTTAACGTGAGTTTTCGTTCCACTGAGCGTCAGA
CCCCGTAGAAAAGATCAAAGGATCTTCTTGAGATCCTTTTTTTCTGCGCGTAATCTGCTGCTTGCAAACA
AAAAAACCACCGCTACCAGCGGTGGTTTGTTTGCCGGATCAAGAGCTACCAACTCTTTTTCCGAAGGTAA
CTGGCTTCAGCAGAGCGCAGATACCAAATACTGTTCTTCTAGTGTAGCCGTAGTTAGGCCACCACTTCAA
GAACTCTGTAGCACCGCCTACATACCTCGCTCTGCTAATCCTGTTACCAGTGGCTGCTGCCAGTGGCGAT
AAGTCGTGTCTTACCGGGTTGGACTCAAGACGATAGTTACCGGATAAGGCGCAGCGGTCGGGCTGAACGG
GGGGTTCGTGCACACAGCCCAGCTTGGAGCGAACGACCTACACCGAACTGAGATACCTACAGCGTGAGCT
ATGAGAAAGCGCCACGCTTCCCGAAGGGAGAAAGGCGGACAGGTATCCGGTAAGCGGCAGGGTCGGAACA
GGAGAGCGCACGAGGGAGCTTCCAGGGGGAAACGCCTGGTATCTTTATAGTCCTGTCGGGTTTCGCCACC
TCTGACTTGAGCGTCGATTTTTGTGATGCTCGTCAGGGGGGCGGAGCCTATGGAAAAACGCCAGCAACGC
GGCCTTTTTACGGTTCCTGGCCTTTTGCTGGCCTTTTGCTCACATGTTCTTTCCTGCGTTATCCCCTGAT
TCTGTGGATAACCGTATTACCGCCTTTGAGTGAGCTGATACCGCTCGCCGCAGCCGAACGACCGAGCGCA
GCGAGTCAGTGAGCGAGGAAGCGGAAGAGCGCCCAATACGCAAACCGCCTCTCCCCGCGCGTTGGCCGAT
TCATTAATGCAGCTGGCACGACAGGTTTCCCGACTGGAAAGCGGGCAGTGAGCGCAACGCAATTAATGTG
AGTTAGCTCACTCATTAGGCACCCCAGGCTTTACACTTTATGCTTCCGGCTCGTATGTTGTGTGGAATTG
TGAGCGGATAACAATTTCACACAGGAAACAGCTATGACCATGATTACGCCAAGCGCGCAATTAACCCTCA
CTAAAGGGAACAAAAGCTGGAGCTGCAAGCTTAATGTAGTCTTATGCAATACTCTTGTAGTCTTGCAACA
TGGTAACGATGAGTTAGCAACATGCCTTACAAGGAGAGAAAAAGCACCGTGCATGCCGATTGGTGGAAGT
AAGGTGGTACGATCGTGCCTTATTAGGAAGGCAACAGACGGGTCTGACATGGATTGGACGAACCACTGAA
TTGCCGCATTGCAGAGATATTGTATTTAAGTGCCTAGCTCGATACATAAACGGGTCTCTCTGGTTAGACC
AGATCTGAGCCTGGGAGCTCTCTGGCTAACTAGGGAACCCACTGCTTAAGCCTCAATAAAGCTTGCCTTG
AGTGCTTCAAGTAGTGTGTGCCCGTCTGTTGTGTGACTCTGGTAACTAGAGATCCCTCAGACCCTTTTAG
TCAGTGTGGAAAATCTCTAGCAGTGGCGCCCGAACAGGGACTTGAAAGCGAAAGGGAAACCAGAGGAGCT
CTCTCGACGCAGGACTCGGCTTGCTGAAGCGCGCACGGCAAGAGGCGAGGGGCGGCGACTGGTGAGTACG
CCAAAAATTTTGACTAGCGGAGGCTAGAAGGAGAGAGATGGGTGCGAGAGCGTCAGTATTAAGCGGGGGA
GAATTAGATCGCGATGGGAAAAAATTCGGTTAAGGCCAGGGGGAAAGAAAAAATATAAATTAAAACATAT
AGTATGGGCAAGCAGGGAGCTAGAACGATTCGCAGTTAATCCTGGCCTGTTAGAAACATCAGAAGGCTGT
AGACAAATACTGGGACAGCTACAACCATCCCTTCAGACAGGATCAGAAGAACTTAGATCATTATATAATA
CAGTAGCAACCCTCTATTGTGTGCATCAAAGGATAGAGATAAAAGACACCAAGGAAGCTTTAGACAAGAT
AGAGGAAGAGCAAAACAAAAGTAAGACCACCGCACAGCAAGCGGCCGCTGATCTTCAGACCTGGAGGAGG
AGATATGAGGGACAATTGGAGAAGTGAATTATATAAATATAAAGTAGTAAAAATTGAACCATTAGGAGTA
GCACCCACCAAGGCAAAGAGAAGAGTGGTGCAGAGAGAAAAAAGAGCAGTGGGAATAGGAGCTTTGTTCC
TTGGGTTCTTGGGAGCAGCAGGAAGCACTATGGGCGCAGCGTCAATGACGCTGACGGTACAGGCCAGACA
ATTATTGTCTGGTATAGTGCAGCAGCAGAACAATTTGCTGAGGGCTATTGAGGCGCAACAGCATCTGTTG
CAACTCACAGTCTGGGGCATCAAGCAGCTCCAGGCAAGAATCCTGGCTGTGGAAAGATACCTAAAGGATC
AACAGCTCCTGGGGATTTGGGGTTGCTCTGGAAAACTCATTTGCACCACTGCTGTGCCTTGGAATGCTAG
TTGGAGTAATAAATCTCTGGAACAGATTTGGAATCACACGACCTGGATGGAGTGGGACAGAGAAATTAAC
AATTACACAAGCTTAATACACTCCTTAATTGAAGAATCGCAAAACCAGCAAGAAAAGAATGAACAAGAAT
TATTGGAATTAGATAAATGGGCAAGTTTGTGGAATTGGTTTAACATAACAAATTGGCTGTGGTATATAAA
ATTATTCATAATGATAGTAGGAGGCTTGGTAGGTTTAAGAATAGTTTTTGCTGTACTTTCTATAGTGAAT
AGAGTTAGGCAGGGATATTCACCATTATCGTTTCAGACCCACCTCCCAACCCCGAGGGGACCCGACAGGC
CCGAAGGAATAGAAGAAGAAGGTGGAGAGAGAGACAGAGACAGATCCATTCGATTAGTGAACGGATCTCG
ACGGTATCGATCACGAGACTAGCCTCGAGCGGCCGCAATATTTGCATGTCGCTATGTGTTCTGGGAAATC
ACCATAAACGTGAAATCCCTATCAGTGATAGAGACTTATAAGTTCCCTATCAGTGATAGAGACACCGGAC
ACTCGTGCAGTCAATTATTCTGCAGAATAATTGACTGCACGAGTGTTTTTTGAATTCTCGACCTCGAGAC
AAATGGCAGTATTCATCCACAATTTTAAAAGAAAAGGGGGGATTGGGGGGTACAGTGCAGGGGAAAGAAT
AGTAGACATAATAGCAACAGACATACAAACTAAAGAATTACAAAAACAAATTACAAAAATTCAAAATTTT
CGGGTTTATTACAGGGACAGCAGAGATCCACTTTGGCCGCGGCTCGAGGGGG
Features (pLannotate 1.2.2; 29 found; start..end, strand, type, name):
    516..1088    +  intron         β-globin intron: intron from rabbit β-globin gene
   1143..1161    +  promoter       T7 promoter: promoter for bacteriophage T7 RNA polymerase
   1172..1792    +  CDS            tetR: TETR2_ECOLX - Experimental evidence at protein level: Swiss-Prot protein existence level 1. TetR is the repressor of the tetracycline resistance element; its N-terminal region forms a helix-turn-helix structure and binds DNA. Binding of tetracycline to TetR reduces the repressor affinity for the tetracycline resistance gene (tetA) promoter operator sites. From Escherichia coli.
   1938..2400    +  misc_feature   IRES: internal ribosome entry site (IRES) of the encephalomyocarditis virus (EMCV)
   2420..3019    +  CDS            PuroR: puromycin N-acetyltransferase; pac from Streptomyces alboniger; confers resistance to puromycin
   3062..3145    +  CDS            nef (fragment): NEF_HV1Z2 - Experimental evidence at protein level: Swiss-Prot protein existence level 1. Extracellular Nef protein targets CD4(+) T-lymphocytes for apoptosis by interacting with CXCR4 surface receptors. From Human immunodeficiency virus type 1 group M subtype D (isolate Z2/CDC-Z34) (HIV-1).
   3147..3380    +  LTR            3' LTR (ΔU3): self-inactivating 3' long terminal repeat (LTR) from HIV-1
   3452..3573    +  polyA_signal   SV40 poly(A) signal: SV40 polyadenylation signal
   3613..3748    +  rep_origin     SV40 ori: SV40 origin of replication
   3769..3787    -  promoter       T7 promoter: promoter for bacteriophage T7 RNA polymerase
   3795..3950    +  CDS            lacZα (fragment): LacZα fragment of β-galactosidase; lacZ fragment
   3955..4383    +  rep_origin     f1 ori (sequence partly withheld): f1 bacteriophage origin of replication; arrow indicates direction of (+) strand synthesis
   4436..4540    +  promoter       AmpR promoter: bla
   4541..5401    +  CDS            AmpR: β-lactamase; bla; confers resistance to ampicillin, carbenicillin, and related antibiotics
   5572..6160    +  rep_origin     ori: high-copy-number ColE1/pMB1/pBR322/pUC origin of replication
   6343..6435    +  CDS            lacI (fragment): lac repressor; lacI; The lac repressor binds to the lac operator to inhibit transcription in E. coli. This inhibition can be relieved by adding lactose or isopropyl-β-D-thiogalactopyranoside (IPTG).
   6448..6469    +  protein_bind   CAP binding site: CAP binding activates transcription in the presence of cAMP. E. coli catabolite activator protein
   6484..6514    +  promoter       lac promoter: promoter for the E. coli lac operon
   6522..6538    +  protein_bind   lac operator: The lac repressor binds to the lac operator to inhibit transcription in E. coli. This inhibition can be relieved by adding lactose or isopropyl-β-D-thiogalactopyranoside (IPTG). lac repressor encoded by lacI
   6583..6601    +  promoter       T3 promoter: promoter for bacteriophage T3 RNA polymerase
   6629..6855    +  promoter       RSV promoter: Rous sarcoma virus enhancer/promoter
   6856..7036    +  LTR            5' LTR (truncated): truncated 5' long terminal repeat (LTR) from HIV-1
   7083..7208    +  misc_feature   HIV-1 Ψ: packaging signal of human immunodeficiency virus type 1
   7192..7555    +  CDS            HIV-1 gag (fragment): gag protein from human immunodeficiency virus 1; gag
   7701..7934    +  misc_feature   RRE: The Rev response element (RRE) of HIV-1 allows for Rev-dependent mRNA export from the nucleus to the cytoplasm.
   8311..8411    +  CDS            Rev (fragment): human immunodeficiency virus 1 (HIV-1) Rev protein; rev; enhances nuclear export of unspliced and incompletely spliced viral mRNAs
   8452..8546    +  promoter       H1-2O2 promoter: doxycycline-inducible variant of the human H1 RNA promoter (Henriksen et al., 2007)
   8647..8764    +  misc_feature   cPPT/CTS: central polypurine tract and central termination sequence of HIV-1
   8813..507     +  promoter       hPGK promoter (across the origin): human phosphoglycerate kinase 1 promoter
