[The description below was written by a language model from this plasmid's Addgene catalogue record and pLannotate feature annotations shown in this document.]
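Description:
tet pLKO.1-shCLTC v1 puro is a third-generation-style, self-inactivating HIV-1 lentiviral transfer plasmid built on the tet pLKO.1 puro backbone, carrying a doxycycline-inducible short hairpin RNA against human CLTC, the clathrin heavy chain gene. The hairpin was cloned between the AgeI and EcoRI sites, both of which are retained. The feature table does not annotate the hairpin itself, but there is an unannotated gap between the H1-2O2 promoter and the cPPT/CTS where it presumably sits. In bacteria the plasmid replicates from a high-copy ColE1/pUC-type origin and is selected with ampicillin through the β-lactamase gene. An f1 origin, an SV40 origin and remnants of lac and phage promoter sequences are also present from the cloning backbone.

The viral genome is transcribed from a chimeric RSV promoter fused to a truncated 5' LTR, followed by the Ψ packaging signal with a gag fragment, the RRE for Rev-dependent nuclear export, and the cPPT/CTS. It ends in a ΔU3 3' LTR that inactivates LTR promoter activity after integration. The shRNA is driven by H1-2O2, a variant of the human H1 RNA polymerase III promoter containing tet operators. A separate hPGK promoter, followed by a rabbit β-globin intron, expresses TetR and, via an EMCV IRES, puromycin N-acetyltransferase. TetR produced from this cassette represses the H1-2O2 promoter until tetracycline or doxycycline releases it, so the regulator, selection marker and hairpin are delivered by a single vector. The construct is intended for making puromycin-selected human cell lines with inducible CLTC knockdown. The "v1" in the name suggests it is one of several hairpin versions, though the record does not describe any others.
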