Addgene plasmid #192347: tet pLKO.1-shCLTC v1 puro
Purpose: Lentiviral expression vector for an inducible shCLTC v1
Depositing lab: Kevin Janes. Depositing organization: University of Virginia. Publication: Nucleocytoplasmic transport of active HER2 causes fractional escape from the DCIS-like state. Wang L, Paudel BB, McKnight RA, Janes KA. Nat Commun. 2023 Apr 13;14(1):2110. doi: 10.1038/s41467-023-37914-x. PubMed 37055441.
Backbone
  Vector backbone: tet pLKO.1 puro
  Backbone manufacturer: Addgene #21915
  Vector type: Lentiviral
Growth in bacteria
  Bacterial resistance: Ampicillin, 100 μg/mL
  Growth temperature: 30°C
  Growth strain: NEB Stable
  Copy number: High Copy
Gene/Insert
  Gene/Insert name: shCLTC v1
  gRNA/shRNA sequence: ACACTCGTGCAGTCAATTATT
  Species: H. sapiens (human)
  Entrez Gene: CLTC (a.k.a. CHC, CHC17, CLH-17, CLTCL2, Hc, MRD56)
  Cloning method: Restriction Enzyme; 5′ cloning site AgeI (not destroyed); 3′ cloning site EcoRI (not destroyed)
Terms and licenses: Academic/Nonprofit Terms; Industry Terms: Not Available to Industry
How to cite: tet pLKO.1-shCLTC v1 puro was a gift from Kevin Janes (Addgene plasmid # 192347 ; http://n2t.net/addgene:192347 ; RRID:Addgene_192347)
